>Addgene plasmid #111300 | Sub2 pRS315 | addgene full sequence | sequence record 217249 | Addgene NGS Result
GAGCGCAGCGAGTCAGTGAGCGAGGAAGCGGAAGAGCGCCCAATACGCAAACCGCCTCTCCCCGCGCGTT
GGCCGATTCATTAATGCAGCTGGCACGACAGGTTTCCCGACTGGAAAGCGGGCAGTGAGCGCAACGCAAT
TAATGTGAGTTAGCTCACTCATTAGGCACCCCAGGCTTTACACTTTATGCTTCCGGCTCGTATGTTGTGT
GGAATTGTGAGCGGATAACAATTTCACACAGGAAACAGCTATGACCATGATTACGCCAAGCTCGAAATTA
ACCCTCACTAAAGGGAACAAAAGCTGGTACCGGGCCCCCCCTCGAGGTCGACAACACGCCGAATAAACAA
AGGGTTTCTTCAATACCTGATATAGTAGCTAGAGGGCAGAAGTTTGAGGTGATATCTTTCTGAGTGTTGT
TATTTTTGTAAGTCGTAACACGGAACTGTTTGCCTGTTGGAATTTTACGTTACTATTCTCATCGGTATAA
CTAGCTTATATTCACTTTGGCAATAGGTTAAAAAAAGCTCGTTCATTTTTTTAAAAACAGCAACGATGTC
ACACGAAGGTGAAGAAGATTTATTGGAGTACTCCGATAACGAACAAGAAATTCAAATTGATGCCTCTAAG
GCCGCTGAAGCTGGAGAAACTGGCGCCGCCACTTCTGCAACTGAAGGTGATAATAATAACAACACTGCAG
CTGGCGACAAGAAAGGTTCCTATGTTGGTATCCATTCCACCGGTTTCAAAGATTTCTTGCTAAAGCCAGA
ACTATCAAGAGCCATCATTGACTGTGGTTTTGAACATCCTTCTGAGGTCCAGCAACATACCATTCCTCAG
TCAATTCATGGTACCGATGTCTTGTGTCAAGCAAAGTCTGGTTTAGGTAAGACAGCTGTCTTTGTCTTAT
CCACTCTGCAACAATTGGACCCTGTTCCAGGTGAAGTTGCCGTTGTTGTCATTTGTAATGCTAGAGAACT
GGCCTATCAAATTCGTAACGAGTATTTGAGATTTTCCAAATATATGCCAGACGTTAAGACAGCAGTCTTT
TACGGTGGTACTCCAATTTCTAAGGATGCTGAACTTTTAAAGAATAAAGATACTGCTCCTCACATTGTTG
TTGCAACTCCAGGTCGTTTAAAAGCGTTAGTGAGAGAAAAATACATTGATTTGTCACACGTCAAGAACTT
TGTCATAGATGAATGTGATAAGGTTTTAGAAGAATTAGACATGAGAAGAGATGTGCAAGAAATTTTCAGA
GCTACTCCAAGAGACAAACAAGTCATGATGTTTTCAGCCACACTTTCTCAAGAAATTAGACCAATTTGTA
GACGCTTCTTACAGAATCCATTGGAAATTTTCGTCGATGATGAAGCTAAGCTAACCTTGCACGGGTTGCA
ACAATATTATATCAAATTAGAAGAACGTGAAAAGAACCGTAAATTGGCTCAATTATTAGATGATTTGGAG
TTCAATCAAGTCATTATTTTCGTTAAATCTACCACAAGAGCTAATGAGTTGACCAAACTATTAAACGCCT
CTAACTTTCCGGCTATCACCGTTCATGGTCATATGAAACAAGAAGAACGTATTGCTCGTTACAAGGCTTT
CAAAGATTTTGAAAAACGTATTTGCGTGTCCACAGATGTTTTTGGTAGAGGTATCGATATTGAACGTATT
AATTTAGCCATCAATTACGATTTGACTAATGAAGCTGACCAATATTTACATCGTGTCGGTAGAGCTGGTA
GATTTGGTACTAAGGGTTTGGCTATTTCATTCGTTTCTTCAAAGGAAGATGAGGAAGTCTTGGCTAAGAT
CCAAGAGCGTTTCGATGTCAAAATCGCTGAATTCCCAGAAGAAGGCATTGATCCGTCCACTTATTTGAAT
AATTAATAAAGGAAAAAAGATACGTTTTTATATAGATTATATAAAGATTTTGTATTATTCAAACGAACAA
AACAAACAAAAAAGGGGAAGTGGAAAAAAATTAGCAGTTATAGCGAAAGATTGAGTTTTTGTTGGAAAAT
GAACGTAGTGTAGTCATTTCGTGAACGCACAAGACAATTCTATTGGGCATCACATGGCAAAGCATGATAA
GGAAATGAAGTTTTGGGAATGATTCTAAATTAACGTTTTACCCGTTATAGGAAGATATACAGTATATGTA
AGTAAAAAGTTTTTTAATACAATAGATGTGCAAAGAAAAGTGAAGAGATTTCTGGAAAAAATCTTGAAAT
TTTCTTAACGGTAAGATTTTTGGAATCTAGAGCGGCCCCAATTCGCCCTATAGTGAGTCGTATTACAATT
CACTGGCCGTCGTTTTACAACGTCGTGACTGGGAAAACCCTGGCGTTACCCAACTTAATCGCCTTGCAGC
ACATCCCCCTTTCGCCAGCTGGCGTAATAGCGAAGAGGCCCGCACCGATCGCCCTTCCCAACAGTTGCGC
AGCCTGAATGGCGAATGG
[124 nt withheld, positions 2469-2592]
C
[91 nt withheld, positions 2594-2684]
A
[49 nt withheld, positions 2686-2734]
CCTTTGACGTTGGAGTCCACGTTCTTT
[37 nt withheld, positions 2762-2798]
ACCCTATCTCGGTCTATTCTTTTGATTTATAAGGGATTTTGCCGATTTCGGCCTATTGGTTAAAAAATGA
GCTGATTTAACAAAAATTTAACGCGAATTTTAACAAAATATTAACGCTTACAATTTCCTGATGCGGTATT
TTCTCCTTACGCATCTGTGCGGTATTTCACACCGCATATCGACCGGTCGAGGAGAACTTCTAGTATATCT
ACATACCTAATATTATTGCCTTATTAAAAATGGAATCCCAACAATTACATCAAAATCCACATTCTCTTCA
AAATCAATTGTCCTGTACTTCCTTGTTCATGTGTGTTCAAAAACGTTATATTTATAGGATAATTATACTC
TATTTCTCAACAAGTAATTGGTTGTTTGGCCGAGCGGTCTAAGGCGCCTGATTCAAGAAATATCTTGACC
GCAGTTAACTGTGGGAATACTCAGGTATCGTAAGATGCAAGAGTTCGAATCTCTTAGCAACCATTATTTT
TTTCCTCAACATAACGAGAACACACAGGGGCGCTATCGCACAGAATCAAATTCGATGACTGGAAATTTTT
TGTTAATTTCAGAGGTCGCCTGACGCATATACCTTTTTCAACTGAAAAATTGGGAGAAAAAGGAAAGGTG
AGAGCGCCGGAACCGGCTTTTCATATAGAATAGAGAAGCGTTCATGACTAAATGCTTGCATCACAATACT
TGAAGTTGACAATATTATTTAAGGACCTATTGTTTTTTCCAATAGGTGGTTAGCAATCGTCTTACTTTCT
AACTTTTCTTACCTTTTACATTTCAGCAATATATATATATATATTTCAAGGATATACCATTCTAATGTCT
GCCCCTAAGAAGATCGTCGTTTTGCCAGGTGACCACGTTGGTCAAGAAATCACAGCCGAAGCCATTAAGG
TTCTTAAAGCTATTTCTGATGTTCGTTCCAATGTCAAGTTCGATTTCGAAAATCATTTAATTGGTGGTGC
TGCTATCGATGCTACAGGTGTTCCACTTCCAGATGAGGCGCTGGAAGCCTCCAAGAAGGCTGATGCCGTT
TTGTTAGGTGCTGTGGGTGGTCCTAAATGGGGTACCGGTAGTGTTAGACCTGAACAAGGTTTACTAAAAA
TCCGTAAAGAACTTCAATTGTACGCCAACTTAAGACCATGTAACTTTGCATCCGACTCTCTTTTAGACTT
ATCTCCAATCAAGCCACAATTTGCTAAAGGTACTGACTTCGTTGTTGTCAGAGAATTAGTGGGAGGTATT
TACTTTGGTAAGAGAAAGGAAGACGATGGTGATGGTGTCGCTTGGGATAGTGAACAATACACCGTTCCAG
AAGTGCAAAGAATCACAAGAATGGCCGCTTTCATGGCCCTACAACATGAGCCACCATTGCCTATTTGGTC
CTTGGATAAAGCTAATGTTTTGGCCTCTTCAAGATTATGGAGAAAAACTGTGGAGGAAACCATCAAGAAC
GAATTCCCTACATTGAAGGTTCAACATCAATTGATTGATTCTGCCGCCATGATCCTAGTTAAGAACCCAA
CCCACCTAAATGGTATTATAATCACCAGCAACATGTTTGGTGATATCATCTCCGATGAAGCCTCCGTTAT
CCCAGGTTCCTTGGGTTTGTTGCCATCTGCGTCCTTGGCCTCTTTGCCAGACAAGAACACCGCATTTGGT
TTGTACGAACCATGCCACGGTTCTGCTCCAGATTTGCCAAAGAATAAGGTCAACCCTATCGCCACTATCT
TGTCTGCTGCAATGATGTTGAAATTGTCATTGAACTTGCCTGAAGAAGGTAAGGCCATTGAAGATGCAGT
TAAAAAGGTTTTGGATGCAGGTATCAGAACTGGTGATTTAGGTGGTTCCAACAGTACCACCGAAGTCGGT
GATGCTGTCGCCGAAGAAGTTAAGAAAATCCTTGCTTAAAAAGATTCTCTTTTTTTATGATATTTGTACA
TAAACTTTATAAATGAAATTCATAATAGAAACGACACGAAATTACAAAATGGAATATGTTCATAGGGTAG
ACGAAACTATATACGCAATCTACATACATTTATCAAGAAGGAGAAAAAGGAGGATGTAAAGGAATACAGG
TAAGCAAATTGATACTAATGGCTCAACGTGATAAGGAAAAAGAATTGCACTTTAACATTAATATTGACAA
GGAGGAGGGCACCACACAAAAAGTTAGGTGTAACAGAAAATCATGAAACTATGATTCCTAATTTATATAT
TGGAGGATTTTCTCTAAAAAAAAAAAAATACAACAAATAAAAAACACTCAATGACCTGACCATTTGATGG
AGTTTAAGTCAATACCTTCTTGAACCATTTCCCATAATGGTGAAAGTTCCCTCAAGAATTTTACTCTGTC
AGAAACGGCCTTAACGACGTAGTCGATATGGTGCACTCTCAGTACAATCTGCTCTGATGCCGCATAGTTA
AGCCAGCCCCGACACCCGCCAACACCCGCTGACGCGCCCTGACGGGCTTGTCTGCTCCCGGCATCCGCTT
ACAGACAAGCTGTGACCGTCTCCGGGAGCTGCATGTGTCAGAGGTTTTCACCGTCATCACCGAAACGCGC
GAGACGAAAGGGCCTCGTGATACGCCTATTTTTATAGGTTAATGTCATGATAATAATGGTTTCTTAGGAC
GGATCGCTTGCCTGTAACTTACACGCGCCTCGTATCTTTTAATGATGGAATAATTTGGGAATTTACTCTG
TGTTTATTTATTTTTATGTTTTGTATTTGGATTTTAGAAAGTAAATAAAGAAGGTAGAAGAGTTACGGAA
TGAAGAAAAAAAAATAAACAAAGGTTTAAAAAATTTCAACAAAAAGCGTACTTTACATATATATTTATTA
GACAAGAAAAGCAGATTAAATAGATATACATTCGATTAACGATAAGTAAAATGTAAAATCACAGGATTTT
CGTGTGTGGTCTTCTACACAGACAAGATGAAACAATTCGGCATTAATACCTGAGAGCAGGAAGAGCAAGA
TAAAAGGTAGTATTTGTTGGCGATCCCCCTAGAGTCTTTTACATCTTCGGAAAACAAAAACTATTTTTTC
TTTAATTTCTTTTTTTACTTTCTATTTTTAATTTATATATTTATATTAAAAAATTTAAATTATAATTATT
TTTATAGCACGTGATGAAAAGGACCCAGGTGGCACTTTTCGGGGAAATGTGCGCGGAACCCCTATTTGTT
TATTTTTCTAAATACATTCAAATATGTATCCGCTCATGAGACAATAACCCTGATAAATGCTTCAATAATA
TTGAAAAAGGAAGAGTATGAGTATTCAACATTTCCGTGTCGCCCTTATTCCCTTTTTTGCGGCATTTTGC
CTTCCTGTTTTTGCTCACCCAGAAACGCTGGTGAAAGTAAAAGATGCTGAAGATCAGTTGGGTGCACGAG
TGGGTTACATCGAACTGGATCTCAACAGCGGTAAGATCCTTGAGAGTTTTCGCCCCGAAGAACGTTTTCC
AATGATGAGCACTTTTAAAGTTCTGCTATGTGGCGCGGTATTATCCCGTATTGACGCCGGGCAAGAGCAA
CTCGGTCGCCGCATACACTATTCTCAGAATGACTTGGTTGAGTACTCACCAGTCACAGAAAAGCATCTTA
CGGATGGCATGACAGTAAGAGAATTATGCAGTGCTGCCATAACCATGAGTGATAACACTGCGGCCAACTT
ACTTCTGACAACGATCGGAGGACCGAAGGAGCTAACCGCTTTTTTGCACAACATGGGGGATCATGTAACT
CGCCTTGATCGTTGGGAACCGGAGCTGAATGAAGCCATACCAAACGACGAGCGTGACACCACGATGCCTG
TAGCAATGGCAACAACGTTGCGCAAACTATTAACTGGCGAACTACTTACTCTAGCTTCCCGGCAACAATT
AATAGACTGGATGGAGGCGGATAAAGTTGCAGGACCACTTCTGCGCTCGGCCCTTCCGGCTGGCTGGTTT
ATTGCTGATAAATCTGGAGCCGGTGAGCGTGGGTCTCGCGGTATCATTGCAGCACTGGGGCCAGATGGTA
AGCCCTCCCGTATCGTAGTTATCTACACGACGGGGAGTCAGGCAACTATGGATGAACGAAATAGACAGAT
CGCTGAGATAGGTGCCTCACTGATTAAGCATTGGTAACTGTCAGACCAAGTTTACTCATATATACTTTAG
ATTGATTTAAAACTTCATTTTTAATTTAAAAGGATCTAGGTGAAGATCCTTTTTGATAATCTCATGACCA
AAATCCCTTAACGTGAGTTTTCGTTCCACTGAGCGTCAGACCCCGTAGAAAAGATCAAAGGATCTTCTTG
AGATCCTTTTTTTCTGCGCGTAATCTGCTGCTTGCAAACAAAAAAACCACCGCTACCAGCGGTGGTTTGT
TTGCCGGATCAAGAGCTACCAACTCTTTTTCCGAAGGTAACTGGCTTCAGCAGAGCGCAGATACCAAATA
CTGTTCTTCTAGTGTAGCCGTAGTTAGGCCACCACTTCAAGAACTCTGTAGCACCGCCTACATACCTCGC
TCTGCTAATCCTGTTACCAGTGGCTGCTGCCAGTGGCGATAAGTCGTGTCTTACCGGGTTGGACTCAAGA
CGATAGTTACCGGATAAGGCGCAGCGGTCGGGCTGAACGGGGGGTTCGTGCACACAGCCCAGCTTGGAGC
GAACGACCTACACCGAACTGAGATACCTACAGCGTGAGCTATGAGAAAGCGCCACGCTTCCCGAAGGGAG
AAAGGCGGACAGGTATCCGGTAAGCGGCAGGGTCGGAACAGGAGAGCGCACGAGGGAGCTTCCAGGGGGA
AACGCCTGGTATCTTTATAGTCCTGTCGGGTTTCGCCACCTCTGACTTGAGCGTCGATTTTTGTGATGCT
CGTCAGGGGGGCGGAGCCTATGGAAAAACGCCAGCAACGCGGCCTTTTTACGGTTCCTGGCCTTTTGCTG
GCCTTTTGCTCACATGTTCTTTCCTGCGTTATCCCCTGATTCTGTGGATAACCGTATTACCGCCTTTGAG
TGAGCTGATACCGCTCGCCGCAGCCGAACGACC
Features (pLannotate 1.2.2; 22 found; start..end, strand, type, name):
      1..34      +  rep_origin     RSF ori (fragment): Plasmids containing the RSF 1030 origin of replication can be propagated in E. coli cells that contain additional plasmids with compatible origins.
     36..128     +  CDS            lacI (fragment): lac repressor; lacI; The lac repressor binds to the lac operator to inhibit transcription in E. coli. This inhibition can be relieved by adding lactose or isopropyl-β-D-thiogalactopyranoside (IPTG).
    141..162     +  protein_bind   CAP binding site: CAP binding activates transcription in the presence of cAMP. E. coli catabolite activator protein
    177..207     +  promoter       lac promoter: promoter for the E. coli lac operon
    215..231     +  protein_bind   lac operator: The lac repressor binds to the lac operator to inhibit transcription in E. coli. This inhibition can be relieved by adding lactose or isopropyl-β-D-thiogalactopyranoside (IPTG). lac repressor encoded by lacI
    276..294     +  promoter       T3 promoter: promoter for bacteriophage T3 RNA polymerase
    306..332     -  misc_feature   MCS (fragment): pBluescript multiple cloning site
    556..1893    +  CDS            SUB2: SUB2_YEAST - Experimental evidence at protein level: Swiss-Prot protein existence level 1. ATP-binding RNA helicase component of the TREX complex involved in transcription elongation and required for the export of mRNA out of the nucleus. SUB2 plays also a role in pre-mRNA splicing and spliceosome assembly. May be involved in rDNA and telomeric silencing, and maintenance of genome integrity. From Saccharomyces cerevisiae (strain ATCC 204508 / S288c) (Baker's yeast).
   2287..2305    -  promoter       T7 promoter: promoter for bacteriophage T7 RNA polymerase
   2308..2465    +  CDS            lacZα (fragment): LacZα fragment of β-galactosidase; lacZ fragment
   2469..2897    +  rep_origin     f1 ori (sequence partly withheld): f1 bacteriophage origin of replication; arrow indicates direction of (+) strand synthesis
   2925..2977    -  misc_feature   bom (fragment): basis of mobility region from pBR322
   3008..3085    +  CDS            YO192_YEAST (fragment): Experimental evidence at protein level: Swiss-Prot protein existence level 1. From Saccharomyces cerevisiae (strain ATCC 204508 / S288c) (Baker's yeast).
   3225..3632    +  promoter       LEU2 promoter: S. cerevisiae LEU2
   3633..4727    +  CDS            LEU2: 3-isopropylmalate dehydrogenase, required for leucine biosynthesis; S. cerevisiae LEU2; yeast auxotrophic marker
   5089..5205    -  CDS            NFS1 (fragment): NFS1_YEAST - Also known as SPL1 From Saccharomyces cerevisiae (strain ATCC 204508 / S288c) (Baker's yeast).
   5204..5254    -  misc_feature   bom (fragment): basis of mobility region from pBR322
   5356..5391    -  CDS            rop (fragment): Rop protein, which maintains plasmids at low copy number; rop
   5460..5963    -  misc_feature   CEN/ARS: S. cerevisiae CEN6 centromere fused to an autonomously replicating sequence
   6000..6104    +  promoter       AmpR promoter: bla
   6105..6965    +  CDS            AmpR: β-lactamase; bla; confers resistance to ampicillin, carbenicillin, and related antibiotics
   7136..7724    +  rep_origin     ori: high-copy-number ColE1/pMB1/pBR322/pUC origin of replication
