[The description below was written by a language model from this plasmid's Addgene catalogue record and pLannotate feature annotations shown in this document.]
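Description:
Sub2 pRS315 is a yeast centromeric shuttle plasmid carrying the Saccharomyces cerevisiae SUB2 gene (YDL084W) in the pRS315 backbone. In yeast it is maintained through a CEN6/ARS element, which gives stable, roughly single-copy inheritance, and it is selected by the LEU2 marker (3-isopropylmalate dehydrogenase with its own promoter), which complements leucine auxotrophy. In E. coli it replicates from a ColE1/pUC-type origin and is selected with ampicillin through the β-lactamase gene. An f1 origin is also present and would allow single-stranded DNA production. The sequenced record is 7,871 nt, consistent with an insert of roughly 1.85 kb in the 6,018 bp backbone. Several short annotated fragments (RSF ori, lacI, bom, rop, NFS1 and others) are most likely backbone remnants or sequence adjoining the LEU2 marker rather than functional parts.

The insert sits in the pBluescript-derived multiple cloning site, interrupting lacZα and flanked by the T3 and T7 phage promoters. The SUB2 open reading frame is annotated at full length. It encodes an ATP-binding RNA helicase that acts in spliceosome assembly and pre-mRNA splicing and, as a TREX complex component, in transcription elongation and mRNA export. A few hundred bases of unannotated sequence lie on either side of the coding region. The record names no yeast promoter or terminator, so expression may rely on native SUB2 flanking sequence, but this is not stated. No epitope tags or reporters are annotated.

The catalogue gives the purpose only as SUB2 in pRS315. The associated study concerns the essential function of SUB2 and its bypass by deletion of MUD2, so the plasmid fits low-copy complementation or plasmid-shuffle genetics in leu2 yeast strains.
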