Addgene plasmid #111300: Sub2 pRS315
Purpose: Sub2 in pRS315 vector
Depositing lab: Christine Guthrie. Depositing organization: University of California, San Francisco (UCSF). Publication: Deletion of MUD2, the yeast homolog of U2AF65, can bypass the requirement for sub2, an essential spliceosomal ATPase. Kistler AL, Guthrie C. Genes Dev. 2001 Jan 1;15(1):42-9. PubMed 11156604.
Backbone
  Vector backbone: pRS315
  Backbone size w/o insert (bp): 6018
  Vector type: Yeast Expression
  Selectable markers: LEU2
Growth in bacteria
  Bacterial resistance: Ampicillin, 100 μg/mL
  Growth temperature: 37°C
  Growth strain: DH5alpha
  Copy number: Low Copy
Gene/Insert
  Gene/Insert name: SUB2 (alt name: YDL084W)
  Species: S. cerevisiae (budding yeast)
Terms and licenses: Academic/Nonprofit Terms; Industry Terms: Not Available to Industry
How to cite: Sub2 pRS315 was a gift from Christine Guthrie (Addgene plasmid # 111300 ; http://n2t.net/addgene:111300 ; RRID:Addgene_111300)
